>Addgene plasmid #10811 | HA.PKD.deltaPH | addgene partial sequence | sequence record 17754 | 10811 with T7
GATCATGTATCCTTATGATGTTCTTGATTATGCTAGCGCCCCTCCGGTCCTGCGTCCGCCCAGTCCGCTG
CTGCCCGTGGCGGCGGCAGCTGCCGCAGCGGCCGCCGCACTGGTCCCAGGGTCCGGGCCCGGGCCCGCGC
CGTTCTTGGCTCCTGTCGCGGCCCCGGTCGGGGGCATCTCGTTCCATCTGCAGATCGGCCTGAGCCGTGA
GCCGGTGCTGCTGCTGCAGGACTCGTCCGGGGACTACAGCCTGGCGCACGTCCGCGAGATGGCTTGCTCC
ATTGTCGACCAGAAGTTCCCTGAATGTGGTATCTACGGAATGTATGATAAGATCCTGCTTTTTCGCCATG
ACCCTACCTCTGAAAACATCCTTCAGCTGGTGAAAGCGGCCAGTGATATCCAGGAAGGCGATCTTATTGA
AGTGGTCTTGTCAGCTTCCGCCACCTTTGAAGACTTTCAGATTCGTCCCCACGCTCTCTTTGTTCATTCA
TACAGAGCTCCAGCTTTCTGTGATCACTGTGGAGAAATGCTGTGGGGGCTGGTACGTCAAGGTCTTAAAT
GTGAAGGGTGTGGTCTGAATTACCATAAGAGATGTGCATTTAAAATACCCAACAATTGCAGCGGTGTGAG
GCGGAGAAGGCTCTCAAACGTTTCCCTCACTGGGGTCAGCACCATCCGCACATCATCTGCTGAACTCTCT
ACAAGTGCCCCTGATGAGCCCCTTCTGCAAAAATCACCATCAGAGTCGTTTATTGGTCGAGAGAAGAGGT
CAAATTCTCAATCATACATTGGACGACCAATTCACCTTGACAAGATTTTGATGTCTAAAGTTAAAGTGCC
GCACACATTTGTCATCCACTCCTACACCC
