>Addgene plasmid #10811 | HA.PKD.deltaPH | addgene partial sequence | sequence record 104179 | CMV-F 5'-CGCAAATGGGCGGTAGGCGTG-3'
GCAGAGCTCTCTGGCTAACTAGAGAACCCACTGCTTACTGGCTTATCGAAATTAATACGACTCACTATAG
GGAGACCCAAGCTTGGTACCGAGCTCGGATCCATGTATCCTTATGATGTTCTTGATTATGCTAGCGCCCC
TCCGGTCCTGCGGCCGCCCAGTCCGCTGCTGCCCGTGGCGGCGGCAGCTGCCGCAGCGGCCGCCGCACTG
GTCCCAGGGTCCGGGCCCGGGCCCGCGCCGTTCTTGGCTCCTGTCGCGGCCCCGGTCGGGGGCATCTCGT
TCCATCTGCAGATCGGCCTGAGCCGTGAGCCGGTGCTGCTGCTGCAGGACTCGTCCGGGGACTACAGCCT
GGCGCACGTCCGCGAGATGGCTTGCTCCATTGTCGACCAGAAGTTCCCTGAATGTGGTATCTACGGAATG
TATGATAAGATCCTGCTTTTTCGCCATGACCCTACCTCTGAAAACATCCTTCAGCTGGTGAAAGCGGCCA
GTGATATCCAGGAAGGCGATCTTATTGAAGTGGTCTTGTCAGCTTCCGCCACCTTTGAAGACTTTCAGAT
TCGTCCCCACGCTCTCTTTGTTCATTCATACAGAGCTCCAGCTTTCTGTGATCACTGTGGAGAAATGCTG
TGGGGGCTGGTACGTCAAGGTCTTAAATGTGAAGGGTGTGGTCTGAATTACCATAAGAGATGTGCATTTA
AAATACCCAACAATTGCAGCGGTGTGAGGCGGAGAAGGCTCTCAAACGTTTCCCTCACTGGGGTCAGCAC
CATCCGCACATCATCTGCTGAACTCTCTACAAGTGCCCCTGATGAGCCCCTTCTGCAAAAATCACCATCA
GAGTCGTTTATTGGTCGAGAGAAGAGGTCAAATTCTCAATCATACATTGGACGA
