>Addgene plasmid #10811 | HA.PKD.deltaPH | addgene partial sequence | sequence record 104183 | BGH-rev 5'-TAGAAGGCACAGTCGAGG-3'
CTATAGAATAGGGCCCTCTAGATGCATGCTCGAGTCAGAGGATGCTGACACGCTCACCGAGGGCTTTCAT
TTCTGTTTCTTCAGTCTCAGGAGTGTCACTGTGGCTAGCACTTGGATTGATCAGGTGTGTGGGGTACTGC
AGCCGCTGCTCGCCTGCATACTTCTCCCACCTCAGGTCATCACTTTCATGGGTGATGTAGCGCTCCCCGA
TTTTGCATTCCAGCTCTCGCAAATCTAACCAGGTCTGATAGTCCTGTAGCCAAGGGTGGCTCAAGGTCTT
ATCCACACTGTAGCGCTTTCTCATTTTTACTTGCAGCAAATTGTTGATAAGATCAATGGCTTCATGAGAT
ATTTCCTTCCAGGGATTCGGTGGATACATGAAAGCTGCATTCTGAATTTGGCCGTGTATGTCTTCATCTT
CATTAAATGGGAATGTGCCGCTTAGGCTTACATAGATGATGACCCCAACAGACCACATGTCTAGAGAGCG
ATTGTAGCCCTTGTTCCTTAGGACCTCAGGAGCCAGGTAAGCGGGGGTACCCACCACTGACCTCCGGAAA
GACTTCTCTCCAATGATCCGGGCAAAACCAAAATCACAAAGTTTCACCTGAGGAAAAGGATCAGCTGAGG
CTAGCAACACATTTTCTGGTTTGAGGTCACAGTGAACGATATTTTTAAAATGAAGGTGCCGCAAAGCCAC
GAGTATCTGAGTAATTAAAAACTTCGTTATGTGCTCCGGCAACCTGCCCTTTTCACTTGACAAGATCATT
TCCAGCATGTCTCCATGGAGTTTTTCCATAACAACAAACACTCTTTCAGGCGTCTCAAACATACACTCCA
AATTTACAACACCAGGGTGATGAA
