>Addgene plasmid #10811 | HA.PKD.deltaPH | addgene partial sequence | sequence record 112908 | hPRKD1-F 5'-tgaaaggaacagtgggctca-3'
AGATGCAGAGATGGCAATGGCAGAGTGCCAGAACGACAGTGGCGAGATGCAAGATCCAGACCCAGACCAC
GAGGACGCCAACAGAACCATCAGTCCATCAACAAGCAACAATATCCCACTCATGAGGGTAGGGCAGTCTG
TCAAACACACGAAGGGCTCCTCCGTGGGTACAGGAACCAACTTGCACAGAGATATCTCTGTGAGTATTTC
AGTATCAAATTGCCAGATTCAAGAAAATGTGGACATCAGCACAGTATATCAGATTTTTCCTGATGAAGTA
CTGGGTTCTGGACAGTTTGGAATTGTTTATGGAGGAAAACATCGTAAAACAGGAAGAGATGTAGCTATTA
AAATCATTGACAAATTACGATTTCCAACAAAACAAGAAAGCCAGCTTCGTAATGAGGTTGCAATTCTACA
GAACCTTCATCACCCTGGTGTTGTAAATTTGGAGTGTATGTTTGAGACGCCTGAAAGAGTGTTTGTTGTT
ATGGAAAAACTCCATGGAGACATGCTGGAAATGATCTTGTCAAGTGAAAAGGGCAGGTTGCCGGAGCACA
TAACGAAGTTTTTAATTACTCAGATACTCGTGGCTTTGCGGCACCTTCATTTTAAAAATATCGTTCACTG
TGACCTCAAACCAGAAAATGTGTTGCTAGCCTCAGCTGATCCTTTTCCTCAGGTGAAACTTTGTGATTTT
GGTTTTGCCCGGATCATTGGAGAGAAGTCTTTCCGGAGGTCAGTGGTGGGTACCCCCGCTTACCTGGCTC
CTGAGGTCCTAAGGAACAAGGGCTACAATCGCTCTCTAGACATGTGGTCTGTTGGGGTCATCATCTATGT
AAGCCTAAGCGGCACATTCCCATTTAATGAAGATGAAGACATACACGGCCAAATTCA
