[The description below was written by a language model from this plasmid's Addgene catalogue record.]
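Description:
HA.PKD.deltaPH is a mammalian expression plasmid built on the pcDNA3 backbone that encodes a deletion mutant of human protein kinase D (PRKD1, also known as PKCμ). It is propagated in E. coli as a high-copy plasmid under ampicillin selection. The backbone also carries a neomycin resistance marker, so stably transfected mammalian cells can be selected with G418. The insert was cloned between BamHI and XhoI sites, both of which were preserved, and is transcribed from the CMV immediate-early promoter for strong constitutive expression in transfected cells. The use of a BGH reverse sequencing primer is consistent with the standard pcDNA3 polyadenylation region downstream of the insert.

The encoded protein lacks the pleckstrin homology domain (amino acids 417–545 removed) and carries an N-terminal HA epitope tag for detection and immunoprecipitation. The associated work concerns activation of PKD through tyrosine phosphorylation within the PH domain, so this construct serves to test what happens to kinase regulation and activity when that domain is absent, typically alongside wild-type or point-mutant versions.

Two caveats are recorded. The HA tag contains a point mutation that prevents recognition by the 3F10 anti-HA antibody, although the 12CA5 antibody still detects it. The PKD coding sequence also differs from the GenBank reference protein at three positions (F94I, V410G and D791G). The effects of these substitutions are unknown, but the depositor notes that this is the exact plasmid used in the published study and expects it to behave as described there. No feature table was supplied, so the finer details of the backbone are inferred from the named pcDNA3 vector rather than from annotation.
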