Addgene plasmid #10811: HA.PKD.deltaPH
Depositing lab: Alex Toker. Publication: Tyrosine phosphorylation of protein kinase D in the pleckstrin homology domain leads to activation. Storz P, Doppler H, Johannes FJ, Toker A. J Biol Chem. 2003 May 16. 278(20):17969-76. 10.1074/jbc.M213224200 PubMed 12637538.
Backbone
  Vector backbone: pcDNA3
  Backbone manufacturer: Invitrogen
  Backbone size w/o insert (bp): 5446
  Vector type: Mammalian Expression
  Selectable markers: Neomycin (select with G418)
Growth in bacteria
  Bacterial resistance: Ampicillin, 100 μg/mL
  Growth temperature: 37°C
  Growth strain: DH5alpha
  Copy number: High Copy
Gene/Insert
  Gene/Insert name: PKD
  Species: H. sapiens (human)
  Mutation: PH domain deleted (amino acids 417-545); F94I, V410G and D791G
  Entrez Gene: PRKD1 (a.k.a. CHDED, PKC-MU, PKCM, PKD, PRKCM)
  Promoter: CMV
  Tag / fusion protein: HA (N terminal on insert)
  Cloning method: Restriction Enzyme; 5′ cloning site BamHI (not destroyed); 3′ cloning site XhoI (not destroyed)
  Sequencing primers: 5′ CMV-F; 3′ BGH-rev
Terms and licenses: Academic/Nonprofit Terms; Industry Terms: Not Available to Industry
Depositor comments: The HA tag on this plasmid contains a point mutation that renders it unrecognizable by the 3F10 HA antibody. It will work fine with the 12CA5 HA antibody. The PKD insert in this plasmid contains F94I, V410G and D791G mutations when compared to GenBank reference sequence NP_002733.1. Although the effect of these mutation are unknown, this is the exact plasmid used in the associated publication and it should function as described.
How to cite: HA.PKD.deltaPH was a gift from Alex Toker (Addgene plasmid # 10811 ; http://n2t.net/addgene:10811 ; RRID:Addgene_10811)
